Addgene plasmid #91951: pFA6a-GFP11-His3MX
Purpose: (Empty Backbone) Universal C-terminal GFP11 tagging
Depositing lab: Rong Li. Depositing organization: Johns Hopkins University and School of Medicine. Publication: Cytosolic proteostasis through importing of misfolded proteins into mitochondria. Ruan L, Zhou C, Jin E, Kucharavy A, Zhang Y, Wen Z, Florens L, Li R. Nature. 2017 Mar 16;543(7645):443-446. doi: 10.1038/nature21695. Epub 2017 Mar 1. PubMed 28241148.
Backbone
  Vector backbone: pFA6a-GFP(S65T)-His3Mx6
  Backbone manufacturer: Kurt Thorn
  Vector type: Yeast Expression
  Selectable markers: His3 /Amp
Growth in bacteria
  Bacterial resistance: Ampicillin, 100 μg/mL
  Growth temperature: 37°C
  Growth strain: DH5alpha
  Copy number: High Copy
Gene/Insert
  Gene/Insert name: None
Terms and licenses: Academic/Nonprofit Terms; Industry Terms: Not Available to Industry
Depositor comments: Split GFP was synthesized using gBlocks based on these references: Stephanie Cabantous et al., 2005 Nature Methods and Christine J. Smoyer et al. 2016 JCB.
How to cite: pFA6a-GFP11-His3MX was a gift from Rong Li (Addgene plasmid # 91951 ; http://n2t.net/addgene:91951 ; RRID:Addgene_91951)
