[The description below was written by a language model from this plasmid's Addgene catalogue record and pLannotate feature annotations shown in this document.]
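Description:
pFA6a-GFP11-His3MX is a yeast C-terminal tagging template plasmid of about 4.1 kb, derived from pFA6a-GFP(S65T)-His3MX6 by replacing the full-length GFP with GFP11, the small final beta-strand fragment of split GFP. It is catalogued as an empty backbone with no gene insert. Vectors of the pFA6a family normally serve as PCR templates rather than as replicating yeast plasmids, and the feature table shows no yeast origin or centromere, which fits that role. In E. coli it is maintained at high copy through a ColE1/pUC-type origin and selected with ampicillin via the bla gene and its promoter. Short lacI, rop and bom fragments are backbone remnants with no evident function.

The tagging module lies between the flanking SP6 and T7 phage promoters. The GFP11 coding segment was not annotated by the automated feature caller. It presumably sits in the unannotated stretch between the SP6 promoter and the S. cerevisiae ADH1 terminator, which would provide transcription termination for a tagged gene. Downstream is the His3MX marker: the Schizosaccharomyces pombe his5 gene, which complements S. cerevisiae his3, driven by the Ashbya gossypii TEF promoter and closed by the TEF terminator. Using heterologous marker sequences limits unwanted recombination with the native HIS3 locus.

In typical use, the tag-terminator-marker cassette is amplified with primers carrying homology to the 3' end of a target gene and integrated by homologous recombination, with selection for histidine prototrophy. The resulting GFP11 fusion fluoresces only when it meets the complementary GFP1-10 fragment. Targeting that fragment to a given compartment therefore lets split-GFP complementation report a protein's localisation. The associated publication concerns import of misfolded cytosolic proteins into mitochondria.
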