Features (pLannotate 1.2.2; 12 found; start..end, strand, type, name):
      1..19      +  promoter       SP6 promoter: promoter for bacteriophage SP6 RNA polymerase
    163..350     +  terminator     ADH1 terminator: S. cerevisiae ADH1; transcription terminator for the S. cerevisiae alcohol dehydrogenase 1 (ADH1) gene
    425..768     +  promoter       TEF promoter: Ashbya gossypii TEF promoter
    769..1422    +  CDS            S. pombe his5: imidazoleglycerol-phosphate dehydratase, required for histidine biosynthesis; Schizosaccharomyces pombe his5; yeast auxotrophic marker; corresponds to S. cerevisiae HIS3
   1428..1625    +  terminator     TEF terminator: Ashbya gossypii TEF terminator
   1730..1748    -  promoter       T7 promoter: promoter for bacteriophage T7 RNA polymerase
   1770..1823    -  CDS            lacI (fragment): lac repressor; lacI; The lac repressor binds to the lac operator to inhibit transcription in E. coli. This inhibition can be relieved by adding lactose or isopropyl-β-D-thiogalactopyranoside (IPTG).
   2006..2594    -  rep_origin     ori: high-copy-number ColE1/pMB1/pBR322/pUC origin of replication
   2765..3625    -  CDS            AmpR: β-lactamase; bla; confers resistance to ampicillin, carbenicillin, and related antibiotics
   3626..3730    -  promoter       AmpR promoter: bla
   3825..3860    +  CDS            rop (fragment): Rop protein, which maintains plasmids at low copy number; rop
   3962..4013    +  misc_feature   bom (fragment): basis of mobility region from pBR322
>Addgene plasmid #91951 | pFA6a-GFP11-His3MX | addgene full sequence | sequence record 180663 | Addgene NGS Result
ATTTAGGTGACACTATAGAACGCGGCCGCCAGCTGAAGCTTCGTACGCTGCAGGTCGACGGATCGGTGGT
GGTTCTGGAGGCGGTTCTATGAGAGATCATATGGTTTTGCATGAATATGTTAATGCTGCTGGTATTACTT
AAGGCGCGCCACTTCTAAATAAGCGAATTTCTTATGATTTATGATTTTTATTATTAAATAAGTTATAAAA
AAAATAAGTGTATACAAATTTTAAAGTGACTCTTAGGTTTTAAAACGAAAATTCTTATTCTTGAGTAACT
CTTTCCTGTAGGTCAGGTTGCTTTCTCAGGTATAGTATGAGGTCGCTCTTATTGACCACACCTCTACCGG
CAGATCCGCTAGGGATAACAGGGTAATATAGATCTGTTTAGCTTGCCTCGTCCCCGCCGGGTCACCCGGC
CAGCGACATGGAGGCCCAGAATACCCTCCTTGACAGTCTTGACGTGCGCAGCTCAGGGGCATGATGTGAC
TGTCGCCCGTACATTTAGCCCATACATCCCCATGTATAATCATTTGCATCCATACATTTTGATGGCCGCA
CGGCGCGAAGCAAAAATTACGGCTCCTCGCTGCAGACCTGCGAGCAGGGAAACGCTCCCCTCACAGACGC
GTTGAATTGTCCCCACGCCGCGCCCCTGTAGAGAAATATAAAAGGTTAGGATTTGCCACTGAGGTTCTTC
TTTCATATACTTCCTTTTAAAATCTTGCTAGGATACAGTTCTCACATCACATCCGAACATAAACAACCAT
GGGTAGGAGGGCTTTTGTAGAAAGAAATACGAACGAAACGAAAATCAGCGTTGCCATCGCTTTGGACAAA
GCTCCCTTACCTGAAGAGTCGAATTTTATTGATGAACTTATAACTTCCAAGCATACAAACCAAAAGGGAG
AACAAGTAATCCAAGTAGACACGGGAATTGGATTCTTGGATCACATGTATCATGCACTGGCTAAACATGC
AGGCTGGAGCTTACGACTTTACTCAAGAGGTGATTTAATCATCGATGATCATCACACTGCAGAAGATACT
GCTATTGCACTTGGTATTGCATTCAAGCAGGCTATGAGTAACTTTGCCGGCGTTAAAAGATTTGGACATG
CTTATTGTCCACTTGACGAAGCTCTTTCTAGAAGCGTAGTTGACTTGTCGGGACGGCCCTATGCTGTTAT
CGATTTGGGATTAAAGCGTGAAAAGGTTGGGGAATTGTCCTGTGAAATGATCCCTCACTTACTATATTCC
TTTTCGGTAGCAGCTGGAATTACTTTGCATGTTACCTGCTTATATGGTAGTAATGACCATCATCGTGCTG
AAAGCGCTTTTAAATCTCTGGCTGTTGCCATGCGCGCGGCTACTAGTCTTACTGGAAGTTCTGAAGTCCC
AAGCACGAAGGGAGTGTTGTAAAGAGTACTGACAATAAAAAGATTCTTGTTTTCAAGAACTTGTCATTTG
TATAGTTTTTTTATATTGTAGTTGTTCTATTTTAATCAAATGTTAGCGTGATTTATATTTTTTTTCGCCT
CGACATCATCTGCCCAGATGCGAAGTTAAGTGCGCAGAAAGTAATATCATGCGTCAATCGTATGTGAATG
CTGGTCGCTATACTGCTGTCGATTCGATACTAACGCCGCCATCCAGTTTAAACGAGCTCGAATTCATCGA
TGATATCAGATCCACTAGTGGCCTATGCGGCCGCGGATCTGCCGGTCTCCCTATAGTGAGTCGTATTAAT
TTCGATAAGCCAGGTTAACCTGCATTAATGAATCGGCCAACGCGCGGGGAGAGGCGGTTTGCGTATTGGG
CGCTCTTCCGCTTCCTCGCTCACTGACTCGCTGCGCTCGGTCGTTCGGCTGCGGCGAGCGGTATCAGCTC
ACTCAAAGGCGGTAATACGGTTATCCACAGAATCAGGGGATAACGCAGGAAAGAACATGTGAGCAAAAGG
CCAGCAAAAGGCCAGGAACCGTAAAAAGGCCGCGTTGCTGGCGTTTTTCCATAGGCTCCGCCCCCCTGAC
GAGCATCACAAAAATCGACGCTCAAGTCAGAGGTGGCGAAACCCGACAGGACTATAAAGATACCAGGCGT
TTCCCCCTGGAAGCTCCCTCGTGCGCTCTCCTGTTCCGACCCTGCCGCTTACCGGATACCTGTCCGCCTT
TCTCCCTTCGGGAAGCGTGGCGCTTTCTCATAGCTCACGCTGTAGGTATCTCAGTTCGGTGTAGGTCGTT
CGCTCCAAGCTGGGCTGTGTGCACGAACCCCCCGTTCAGCCCGACCGCTGCGCCTTATCCGGTAACTATC
GTCTTGAGTCCAACCCGGTAAGACACGACTTATCGCCACTGGCAGCAGCCACTGGTAACAGGATTAGCAG
AGCGAGGTATGTAGGCGGTGCTACAGAGTTCTTGAAGTGGTGGCCTAACTACGGCTACACTAGAAGAACA
GTATTTGGTATCTGCGCTCTGCTGAAGCCAGTTACCTTCGGAAAAAGAGTTGGTAGCTCTTGATCCGGCA
AACAAACCACCGCTGGTAGCGGTGGTTTTTTTGTTTGCAAGCAGCAGATTACGCGCAGAAAAAAAGGATC
TCAAGAAGATCCTTTGATCTTTTCTACGGGGTCTGACGCTCAGTGGAACGAAAACTCACGTTAAGGGATT
TTGGTCATGAGATTATCAAAAAGGATCTTCACCTAGATCCTTTTAAATTAAAAATGAAGTTTTAAATCAA
TCTAAAGTATATATGAGTAAACTTGGTCTGACAGTTACCAATGCTTAATCAGTGAGGCACCTATCTCAGC
GATCTGTCTATTTCGTTCATCCATAGTTGCCTGACTCCCCGTCGTGTAGATAACTACGATACGGGAGGGC
TTACCATCTGGCCCCAGTGCTGCAATGATACCGCGAGACCCACGCTCACCGGCTCCAGATTTATCAGCAA
TAAACCAGCCAGCCGGAAGGGCCGAGCGCAGAAGTGGTCCTGCAACTTTATCCGCCTCCATCCAGTCTAT
TAATTGTTGCCGGGAAGCTAGAGTAAGTAGTTCGCCAGTTAATAGTTTGCGCAACGTTGTTGCCATTGCT
ACAGGCATCGTGGTGTCACGCTCGTCGTTTGGTATGGCTTCATTCAGCTCCGGTTCCCAACGATCAAGGC
GAGTTACATGATCCCCCATGTTGTGCAAAAAAGCGGTTAGCTCCTTCGGTCCTCCGATCGTTGTCAGAAG
TAAGTTGGCCGCAGTGTTATCACTCATGGTTATGGCAGCACTGCATAATTCTCTTACTGTCATGCCATCC
GTAAGATGCTTTTCTGTGACTGGTGAGTACTCAACCAAGTCATTCTGAGAATAGTGTATGCGGCGACCGA
GTTGCTCTTGCCCGGCGTCAATACGGGATAATACCGCGCCACATAGCAGAACTTTAAAAGTGCTCATCAT
TGGAAAACGTTCTTCGGGGCGAAAACTCTCAAGGATCTTACCGCTGTTGAGATCCAGTTCGATGTAACCC
ACTCGTGCACCCAACTGATCTTCAGCATCTTTTACTTTCACCAGCGTTTCTGGGTGAGCAAAAACAGGAA
GGCAAAATGCCGCAAAAAAGGGAATAAGGGCGACACGGAAATGTTGAATACTCATACTCTTCCTTTTTCA
ATATTATTGAAGCATTTATCAGGGTTATTGTCTCATGAGCGGATACATATTTGAATGTATTTAGAAAAAT
AAACAAATAGGGGTTCCGCGCACATTTCCCCGAAAAGTGCCACCTGACGTCTAAGAAACCATTATTATCA
TGACATTAACCTATAAAAATAGGCGTATCACGAGGCCCTTTCGTCTCGCGCGTTTCGGTGATGACGGTGA
AAACCTCTGACACATGCAGCTCCCGGAGACGGTCACAGCTTGTCTGTAAGCGGATGCCGGGAGCAGACAA
GCCCGTCAGGGCGCGTCAGCGGGTGTTGGCGGGTGTCGGGGCTGGCTTAACTATGCGGCATCAGAGCAGA
TTGTACTGAGAGTGCACCATATGGACATATTGTCGTTAGAACGCGGCTACAATTAATACATAACCTTATG
TATCATACACATACG
